Addgene plasmid #8540: HOXB8 (murine) HIS-tag pET
Depositing lab: Corey Largman. Depositing organization: San Francisco VA Health Care System. Publication: Hox homeodomain proteins exhibit selective complex stabilities with Pbx and DNA. Shen WF, Chang CP, Rozenfeld S, Sauvageau G, Humphries RK, Lu M, Lawrence HJ, Cleary ML, Largman C. Nucleic Acids Res 1996 Mar 1;24(5):898-906. 10.1093/nar/24.5.898 PubMed 8600458.
Backbone
  Vector backbone: pET28b
  Backbone size w/o insert (bp): 5400
  Vector type: Bacterial Expression
Growth in bacteria
  Bacterial resistance: Kanamycin, 50 μg/mL
  Growth temperature: 37°C
  Growth strain: DH5alpha
  Copy number: High Copy
Gene/Insert
  Gene/Insert name: HOXB8 (alt names: HOX2D; HOX2.4)
  Species: M. musculus (mouse)
  Insert size (bp): 828
  Mutation: starts at amino acid #2 (Ser)
  GenBank ID: X137221
  Entrez Gene: Hoxb8 (a.k.a. Hox-2.4)
  Tag / fusion protein: T7 (N terminal on backbone); His (N terminal on backbone)
  Cloning method: Restriction Enzyme; 5′ cloning site SacI (not destroyed); 3′ cloning site SacI (not destroyed)
  Sequencing primers: 5′ T7
Resource information
  A portion of this plasmid was derived from a plasmid made by: Jerry Adams
Terms and licenses: Academic/Nonprofit Terms; Industry Terms: Not Available to Industry
Depositor comments: Kongsuwan, K., Allen, J., Adams, J. M.Nuc. Acids Res. 17: 1881-1892, 1989
How to cite: HOXB8 (murine) HIS-tag pET was a gift from Corey Largman (Addgene plasmid # 8540 ; http://n2t.net/addgene:8540 ; RRID:Addgene_8540)
