[The description below was written by a language model from this plasmid's Addgene catalogue record.]
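Description:
HOXB8 (murine) HIS-tag pET is a bacterial expression plasmid built on the pET28b backbone (about 5.4 kb without insert) for producing recombinant mouse Hoxb8 protein in E. coli. It is selected with kanamycin, and the record lists it as high copy and maintained in a standard cloning strain. No feature table is provided, so individual backbone elements are not itemised. pET28-series vectors generally place the insert under a T7 promoter with lac operator control, so expression normally requires a host that supplies T7 RNA polymerase rather than the cloning strain used for propagation.

The insert is an 828 bp fragment encoding murine Hoxb8 (also known as Hox-2.4 or HOX2D), a homeodomain transcription factor. The coding sequence begins at amino acid 2 (Ser), omitting the native initiator methionine, so translation starts in the vector and yields a fusion carrying the backbone-derived N-terminal His tag and T7 epitope tag. The His tag allows purification by immobilised metal affinity chromatography, while the T7 tag provides an epitope for antibody detection. The fragment was cloned by restriction digestion with SacI at both the 5′ and 3′ ends, and both sites are retained. Because the same enzyme flanks the insert, the cloning was non-directional, and the orientation can be checked by sequencing from the T7 primer site. Part of the plasmid derives from an earlier Hox clone made in another laboratory.

The associated publication examines the selective stability of complexes formed by Hox homeodomain proteins with Pbx and DNA, which suggests the construct served as a source of tagged Hoxb8 protein for in vitro DNA-binding and cooperative complex-formation studies.
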