>Addgene plasmid #8540 | HOXB8 (murine) HIS-tag pET | addgene partial sequence | sequence record 17353 | 8540 with T7
AATATTTTGTTTACTTTAAGAAGGAGATATACCATGGGCAGCAGCCATTATCATCATCATCACAGCAGCG
GCCTGGTGCCGCGCGGCTGCCATATGGCTAGCATGACTGGTGGACAGCAAATGGGTCGGGATCCGAATTC
GAGCTCTTATTTCGTCAACTCACTGTTCTCCAAATACAAAACCGGGGAGTCCCTGCGCCCCAATTATTAT
GACTGCGGCTTCGCCCAGGACCTGGGCGGCCGACCCACCGTGGTGTACGGTCCCAGCAGCGGCGGCAGCT
TCCAGCACCCTTCGCAAATCCAGGAGTTCTACCACGGGCCATCGTCGCTGTCCACAGCTCCCTACCAGCA
GAACCCGTGCGCCGTGGCGTGCCACGGCGACCCCGGCAACTTCTACGGCTACGACCCTCTGCAGCGCCAG
AGCCTGTTCGGTGCGCAGGATCCAGACCTGGTGCAGTACGCAGACTGCAAGCTCGCGGCAGCCAGCGGCC
TGGGCGAGGAGGCCGAGGGGTCTGAGCAGAGCCCGTCGCCCACACAGCTCTTTCCCTGGATGCGCCCTCA
AGCCGCCGGACGCAGGCGAGGCCGCCAGACCTACAGTCGCTACCAGACCCTGGAGCTGGAGAAGGAGTTC
CTATTTAATCCCTATCTGACTCGCAAGCGGAGGATCGAGGTATCGCACGCGCTGGGACTGACAGAGAGAC
AGGTCAAAATCTGGTTCCAGAATCGGAGAATGAAGTGGAAAAAGGAGAACAACAAAGACAAGTTTCCCAG
CAGTAAATGCGAGCAGGAGGAGCTGGAGAAAGAGAAGCTGGAGCGGGCACCAGAGACCGCCGAGCAGGGC
GATGCGCAGAAAGGTGACAAGAAGTAGGCTCCAGCTGGGACTGCT
